>Addgene plasmid | pICH51277 Sequencing Result | analyzer sequence | sequence record 75960
TGAGCGAGGAAGCGGAAGAGCGCCCAATACGCAAACCGCCTCTCCCCGCGCGTTGGCCGATTCATTAATC
ACTCTGTGGTCTCAGGAGGTCAACATGGTGGAGCACGACACTCTGGTCTACTCCAAAAATGTCAAAGATA
CAGTCTCAGAAGATCAAAGGGCTATTGAGACTTTTCAACAAAGGATAATTTCGGGAAACCTCCTCGGATT
CCATTGCCCAGCTATCTGTCACTTCATCGAAAGGACAGTAGAAAAGGAAGGTGGCTCCTACAAATGCCAT
CATTGCGATAAAGGAAAGGCTATCATTCAAGATCTCTCTGCCGACAGTGGTCCCAAAGATGGACCCCCAC
CCACGAGGAGCATCGTGGAAAAAGAAGAGGTTCCAACCACGTCTACAAAGCAAGTGGATTGATGTGACAT
CTCCACTGACGTAAGGGATGACGCACAATCCCACTATCCTTCGCAAGACCCTTCCTCTATATAAGGAAGT
TCATTTCATTTGGAGAGGACACGCTCGAGTATAAGAGCTCATTTTTACAACAATTACCAACAACAACAAA
CAACAAACAACATTACAATTACATTTACAATTATCGATACAATGTGAGACCACGAAGTGGCTCTTCAGTG
GACGAAAGGGCCTCGTGATACGCCTATTTTTATAGGTTAATGTCATGATAATAATGGTTTCTTAGACGTC
AGGTGGCACTTTTCGGGGAAATGTGCGCGGAACCCCTATTTGTTTATTTTTCTAAATACATTCAAATATG
TATCCGCTCATGAGACAATAACCCTGATAAATGCTTCAATAATATTGAAAAA
